Addgene plasmid #147115: pT7-EGFP-C1-HsNXF-1-3xmut_O
Purpose: Mammalian Expression of HsNxf-1-3xmut
Depositing lab: Elisa Izaurralde. Depositing organization: Max Planck Institute for Developmental Biology. Publication: Structure-function studies of nucleocytoplasmic transport of retroviral genomic RNA by mRNA export factor TAP. Teplova M, Wohlbold L, Khin NW, Izaurralde E, Patel DJ. Nat Struct Mol Biol. 2011 Aug 7;18(9):990-8. doi: 10.1038/nsmb.2094. PubMed 21822283.
Backbone
  Vector backbone: Unknown
  Vector type: Mammalian Expression
Growth in bacteria
  Bacterial resistance: Kanamycin, 50 μg/mL
  Growth temperature: 37°C
  Growth strain: DH5alpha
  Copy number: High Copy
Gene/Insert
  Gene/Insert name: HsNxf-1-3xmut
  Species: H. sapiens (human)
  Entrez Gene: NXF1 (a.k.a. MEX67, TAP)
  Cloning method: Unknown
Terms and licenses: Academic/Nonprofit Terms; Industry Terms: Not Available to Industry
Depositor comments: ORF extracted from NCBI: NM_006362.4. Plasmids from this collection were made available to the research community and donated after the lab closed. Please note that the sequence provided by the depositing laboratory may be theoretical/predicted or based on Sanger sequencing results. There may be discrepancies between sequencing results obtained by Addgene and the depositor sequence. If an Addgene verified sequence is not available, please contact before placing your order to request that our lab fully sequence the plasmid.
How to cite: pT7-EGFP-C1-HsNXF-1-3xmut_O was a gift from Elisa Izaurralde (Addgene plasmid # 147115 ; http://n2t.net/addgene:147115 ; RRID:Addgene_147115)
