[The description below was written by a language model from this plasmid's Addgene catalogue record and pLannotate feature annotations shown in this document.]
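Description:
pT7-EGFP-C1-HsNXF-1-3xmut_O is a 6,634 bp mammalian expression plasmid encoding a mutant form of human NXF1 (also called TAP or MEX67) fused to the C-terminus of EGFP. The catalogue lists the backbone as unknown, but the name and annotated layout are consistent with an EGFP-C1-type vector into which a T7 promoter has been added. The plasmid replicates at high copy in E. coli from a ColE1/pUC-type origin and also carries an f1 origin. A single NeoR/KanR (Tn5 aminoglycoside phosphotransferase) gene sits behind tandem bacterial (bla) and SV40 early promoters and ends with an HSV TK polyadenylation signal, so it gives kanamycin resistance in bacteria and can provide G418 resistance in mammalian cells.

The expression cassette consists of the CMV immediate-early enhancer and promoter, followed by a T7 promoter, the EGFP coding sequence, a residual stretch of the multiple cloning site acting as a linker, the NXF1 open reading frame and an SV40 poly(A) signal. CMV drives expression of the fluorescent fusion in transfected cells, while the T7 promoter would allow transcription by T7 RNA polymerase, for example in vitro. Several short annotations (HIV-1 LTR, SV40 large T antigen, ble and bGH poly(A) fragments) are probably incidental matches to backbone sequence rather than functional elements.

The ORF derives from the NCBI reference transcript for NXF1, and "3xmut" implies three substitutions, but the record does not say which residues are changed. NXF1 is an mRNA export receptor that also exports retroviral RNAs bearing constitutive transport elements. The associated publication concerns structure-function analysis of that activity, so this construct likely served to test how the mutations affect it.
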