Features (pLannotate 1.2.2; 17 found; start..end, strand, type, name):
     61..364     +  enhancer       CMV enhancer: human cytomegalovirus immediate early enhancer
    365..568     +  promoter       CMV promoter: human cytomegalovirus (CMV) immediate early promoter
    564..597     +  LTR            5' LTR (truncated) (fragment): truncated 5' long terminal repeat (LTR) from HIV-1
    613..631     +  promoter       T7 promoter: promoter for bacteriophage T7 RNA polymerase
    665..1381    +  CDS            EGFP: EGFP is a basic (constitutively fluorescent) green fluorescent protein published in 1996, derived from Aequorea victoria. It is reported to be a rapidly-maturing weak dimer with moderate acid sensitivity.
   1382..1424    +  misc_feature   MCS (fragment): multiple cloning site
   1433..3289    +  CDS            NXF1: NXF1_HUMAN - Also known as TAP. Experimental evidence at protein level: Swiss-Prot protein existence level 1. Involved in the nuclear export of mRNA species bearing retroviral constitutive transport elements (CTE) and in the export of mRNA from the nucleus to the cytoplasm (TAP/NFX1 pathway) (PubMed:10924507). The NXF1-NXT1 heterodimer is involved in the export of HSP70 mRNA in conjunction with ALYREF/THOC4 and THOC5 components of the TREX complex (PubMed:18364396, PubMed:19165146, PubMed:9660949). ALYREF/THOC4-bound mRNA is thought to be transferred to the NXF1-NXT1 heterodimer for export (Pu
   3315..3399    +  CDS            large T antigen (fragment): large T antigen from SV40 (simian virus 40)
   3422..3543    +  polyA_signal   SV40 poly(A) signal: SV40 polyadenylation signal
   3577..4005    -  rep_origin     f1 ori (sequence partly withheld): f1 bacteriophage origin of replication; arrow indicates direction of (+) strand synthesis
   4032..4136    +  promoter       AmpR promoter: bla
   4138..4495    +  promoter       SV40 promoter: SV40 enhancer and early promoter
   4530..5324    +  CDS            NeoR/KanR: aminoglycoside phosphotransferase from Tn5; aph(3')-II (or nptII); confers resistance to neomycin, kanamycin, and G418 (Geneticin®)
   5345..5497    +  CDS            ble (fragment): BLE_KLEPN - Experimental evidence at protein level: Swiss-Prot protein existence level 1. Binding protein with a strong affinity to the bleomycin family of antibiotics. Binds to CL990; an antimitotic-antibiotic compound. From Klebsiella pneumoniae.
   5556..5603    +  polyA_signal   HSV TK poly(A) signal: herpes simplex virus thymidine kinase polyadenylation signal (Cole and Stacy, 1985)
   5694..5710    -  polyA_signal   bGH poly(A) signal (fragment): bovine growth hormone polyadenylation signal
   5932..6520    +  rep_origin     ori: high-copy-number ColE1/pMB1/pBR322/pUC origin of replication
>Addgene plasmid #147115 | pT7-EGFP-C1-HsNXF-1-3xmut_O | depositor full sequence | sequence record 289562 | Full Sequence
TAGTTATTAATAGTAATCAATTACGGGGTCATTAGTTCATAGCCCATATATGGAGTTCCGCGTTACATAA
CTTACGGTAAATGGCCCGCCTGGCTGACCGCCCAACGACCCCCGCCCATTGACGTCAATAATGACGTATG
TTCCCATAGTAACGCCAATAGGGACTTTCCATTGACGTCAATGGGTGGAGTATTTACGGTAAACTGCCCA
CTTGGCAGTACATCAAGTGTATCATATGCCAAGTACGCCCCCTATTGACGTCAATGACGGTAAATGGCCC
GCCTGGCATTATGCCCAGTACATGACCTTATGGGACTTTCCTACTTGGCAGTACATCTACGTATTAGTCA
TCGCTATTACCATGGTGATGCGGTTTTGGCAGTACATCAATGGGCGTGGATAGCGGTTTGACTCACGGGG
ATTTCCAAGTCTCCACCCCATTGACGTCAATGGGAGTTTGTTTTGGCACCAAAATCAACGGGACTTTCCA
AAATGTCGTAACAACTCCGCCCCATTGACGCAAATGGGCGGTAGGCGTGTACGGTGGGAGGTCTATATAA
GCAGAGCTCTCTGGCTAACTAGAGAACCCACTGCTTACTGGCTTATCGAAATTAATACGACTCACTATAG
GGAGACCCAAGCTCTAGCGCTACCGGTCGCCACCATGGTGAGCAAGGGCGAGGAGCTGTTCACCGGGGTG
GTGCCCATCCTGGTCGAGCTGGACGGCGACGTAAACGGCCACAAGTTCAGCGTGTCCGGCGAGGGCGAGG
GCGATGCCACCTACGGCAAGCTGACCCTGAAGTTCATCTGCACCACCGGCAAGCTGCCCGTGCCCTGGCC
CACCCTCGTGACCACCCTGACCTACGGCGTGCAGTGCTTCAGCCGCTACCCCGACCACATGAAGCAGCAC
GACTTCTTCAAGTCCGCCATGCCCGAAGGCTACGTCCAGGAGCGCACCATCTTCTTCAAGGACGACGGCA
ACTACAAGACCCGCGCCGAGGTGAAGTTCGAGGGCGACACCCTGGTGAACCGCATCGAGCTGAAGGGCAT
CGACTTCAAGGAGGACGGCAACATCCTGGGGCACAAGCTGGAGTACAACTACAACAGCCACAACGTCTAT
ATCATGGCCGACAAGCAGAAGAACGGCATCAAGGTGAACTTCAAGATCCGCCACAACATCGAGGACGGCA
GCGTGCAGCTCGCCGACCACTACCAGCAGAACACCCCCATCGGCGACGGCCCCGTGCTGCTGCCCGACAA
CCACTACCTGAGCACCCAGTCCGCCCTGAGCAAAGACCCCAACGAGAAGCGCGATCACATGGTCCTGCTG
GAGTTCGTGACCGCCGCCGGGATCACTCTCGGCATGGACGAGCTGTACAAGTCCGGACTCAGATCTCGAG
CTCAAGCTTCGAATTCTGCAGTCGCCATGGATATGGCGGACGAGGGGAAGTCGTACAGCGAACACGATGA
TGAACGCGTTAATTTCCCTCAAAGAAAGAAGAAAGGCCGGGGTCCCTTCCGGTGGAAATATGGTGAAGGA
AACCGTAGGTCTGGAAGAGGCGGTTCTGGTATTCGGTCTTCCCGCCTTGAGGAAGATGATGGAGATGTGG
CAATGAGTGATGCCCAGGATGGTCCCCGAGTACGATACAACCCCTATACCACCCGACCTAACCGTCGGGG
TGATACTTGGCATGATCGAGATCGCATTCATGTTACTGTGCGGAGAGACAGAGCTCCTCCAGAGAGAGGA
GGGGCTGGCACCAGCCAGGATGGGACCTCAAAGAACTGGTTCAAGATTACAATTCCTTATGGCAGAAAGT
ATGACAAGGCATGGCTCCTGAGCATGATTCAGAGCAAGTGCAGTGTGCCCTTCACCCCTATTGAGTTTCA
CTATGAGAATACACGGGCCCAGTTCTTCGTTGAAGACGCCAGTACTGCCTCTGCATTGAAGGCTGTCAAC
TATAAGATTTTGGATCGGGAGAACCGAAGGATATCTATCATCATCAACTCTTCTGCTCCACCCCACACTA
TACTGAATGAACTGAAGCCAGAACAAGTAGAACAGCTAAAGCTGATCATGAGCAAACGATACGATGGCTC
CCAACAAGCCCTTGACCTCAAAGGCCTCCGTTCAGACCCAGATTTGGTGGCCCAGAACATTGACGTTGTC
CTGAATCGCAGAAGCTGTATGGCAGCTACCCTGAGGATCATTGAAGAGAACATCCCTGAGCTATTGTCCT
TGAACTTGAGCAACAACAGGCTGGCCGCGCTGGATGACATGTCTAGCATTGTTCAGAAGGCACCCAACCT
GAAGATCCTAAACCTTTCTGGAAATGAATTGGCGTCTGAGCGGGAATTGGACAAGATAAAGGGGCTGAAG
CTAGAAGAGCTCTGGCTCGATGGAAACTCCCTGTGTGACACCTTCCGAGACCAGTCCACCTACATCAGCG
CCATTCGCGAACGATTTCCCAAGTTACTACGCCTGGATGGCCATGAGCTACCCCCACCAATTGCCTTTGA
TGTTGAAGCCCCCACGACGTTACCGCCCTGCAAGGGAAGCTATTTTGGAACAGAAAACTTGAAGAGTCTG
GTCTTGCACTTCCTGCAACAGTACTATGCAATTTACGACTCTGGAGACCGACAAGGGCTCCTGGATGCCT
ACCATGATGGGGCCTGCTGTTCCCTGAGCATTCCTTTCATTCCTCAGAACCCTGCCCGAAGCAGCTTAGC
CGAGTATTTCAAGGATAGCAGAAATGTGAAGAAGCTTAAAGACCCTACCTTGCGGTTCCGGCTGCTGAAG
CACACGCGTCTCAACGTTGTTGCCTTCCTCAATGAGTTGCCCAAAACCCAGCACGACGTCAATTCCTTCG
TGGTAGACATAAGCGCCCAGACAAGCACATTGCTGTGTTTTTCTGTCAATGGAGTCTTCAAGGAAGTGGA
CGGAAAGTCCCGGGATTCTTTGCGAGCCTTCACCCGGACATTCATTGCTGTTCCTGCTAGCAATTCAGGG
CTATGTATTGTAAATGATGAGCTATTTGTGCGGAATGCCAGTTCTGAAGAGATCCAAAGAGCCTTCGCTA
TGCCTGCACCCACGCCTTCCTCCAGCCCGGTGCCCACCCTCTCTCCAGAGCAGCAGGAAATGTTGCAAGC
ATTCTCTACCCAGTCTGGCATGAACCTCGAGTGGTCCCAGAAGTGCCTTCAGGACAACAACTGGGACTAC
ACCAGATCTGCCCAGGCCTTCACTCATCTCAAGGCCAAGGGCGAGATCCCAGAAGTGGCATTCATGAAGT
GAGGATCCACCGGATCTAGATAACTGATCATAATCAGCCATACCACATTTGTAGAGGTTTTACTTGCTTT
AAAAAACCTCCCACACCTCCCCCTGAACCTGAAACATAAAATGAATGCAATTGTTGTTGTTAACTTGTTT
ATTGCAGCTTATAATGGTTACAAATAAAGCAATAGCATCACAAATTTCACAAATAAAGCATTTTTTTCAC
TGCATTCTAGTTGTGGTTTGTCCAAACTCATCAATGTATCTTAACGCGTAAATTGTAAGCGTTAATATTT
TGTTAAAATTCGCGTTAAATTTTTGTTAAATCAGCTCATTTTTTAACCAATAGGCCGAAATCGGCAAAAT
CCCTTATAAATCAAAAGAATAGACCGAGATAGGGT
[37 nt withheld, positions 3676-3712]
AAAGAACGTGGACTCCAACGTCAAAGG
[49 nt withheld, positions 3740-3788]
T
[91 nt withheld, positions 3790-3880]
G
[124 nt withheld, positions 3882-4005]
CAGGTGGCACTTTTCGGGGAAATGTGCGCGGAACCCCTATTTGTTTATTTTTCTAAATACATTCAAATAT
GTATCCGCTCATGAGACAATAACCCTGATAAATGCTTCAATAATATTGAAAAAGGAAGAGTCCTGAGGCG
GAAAGAACCAGCTGTGGAATGTGTGTCAGTTAGGGTGTGGAAAGTCCCCAGGCTCCCCAGCAGGCAGAAG
TATGCAAAGCATGCATCTCAATTAGTCAGCAACCAGGTGTGGAAAGTCCCCAGGCTCCCCAGCAGGCAGA
AGTATGCAAAGCATGCATCTCAATTAGTCAGCAACCATAGTCCCGCCCCTAACTCCGCCCATCCCGCCCC
TAACTCCGCCCAGTTCCGCCCATTCTCCGCCCCATGGCTGACTAATTTTTTTTATTTATGCAGAGGCCGA
GGCCGCCTCGGCCTCTGAGCTATTCCAGAAGTAGTGAGGAGGCTTTTTTGGAGGCCTAGGCTTTTGCAAA
GATCGATCAAGAGACAGGATGAGGATCGTTTCGCATGATTGAACAAGATGGATTGCACGCAGGTTCTCCG
GCCGCTTGGGTGGAGAGGCTATTCGGCTATGACTGGGCACAACAGACAATCGGCTGCTCTGATGCCGCCG
TGTTCCGGCTGTCAGCGCAGGGGCGCCCGGTTCTTTTTGTCAAGACCGACCTGTCCGGTGCCCTGAATGA
ACTGCAAGACGAGGCAGCGCGGCTATCGTGGCTGGCCACGACGGGCGTTCCTTGCGCAGCTGTGCTCGAC
GTTGTCACTGAAGCGGGAAGGGACTGGCTGCTATTGGGCGAAGTGCCGGGGCAGGATCTCCTGTCATCTC
ACCTTGCTCCTGCCGAGAAAGTATCCATCATGGCTGATGCAATGCGGCGGCTGCATACGCTTGATCCGGC
TACCTGCCCATTCGACCACCAAGCGAAACATCGCATCGAGCGAGCACGTACTCGGATGGAAGCCGGTCTT
GTCGATCAGGATGATCTGGACGAAGAGCATCAGGGGCTCGCGCCAGCCGAACTGTTCGCCAGGCTCAAGG
CGAGCATGCCCGACGGCGAGGATCTCGTCGTGACCCATGGCGATGCCTGCTTGCCGAATATCATGGTGGA
AAATGGCCGCTTTTCTGGATTCATCGACTGTGGCCGGCTGGGTGTGGCGGACCGCTATCAGGACATAGCG
TTGGCTACCCGTGATATTGCTGAAGAGCTTGGCGGCGAATGGGCTGACCGCTTCCTCGTGCTTTACGGTA
TCGCCGCTCCCGATTCGCAGCGCATCGCCTTCTATCGCCTTCTTGACGAGTTCTTCTGAGCGGGACTCTG
GGGTTCGAAATGACCGACCAAGCGACGCCCAACCTGCCATCACGAGATTTCGATTCCACCGCCGCCTTCT
ATGAAAGGTTGGGCTTCGGAATCGTTTTCCGGGACGCCGGCTGGATGATCCTCCAGCGCGGGGATCTCAT
GCTGGAGTTCTTCGCCCACCCTAGGGGGAGGCTAACTGAAACACGGAAGGAGACAATACCGGAAGGAACC
CGCGCTATGACGGCAATAAAAAGACAGAATAAAACGCACGGTGTTGGGTCGTTTGTTCATAAACGCGGGG
TTCGGTCCCAGGGCTGGCACTCTGTCGATACCCCACCGAGACCCCATTGGGGCCAATACGCCCGCGTTTC
TTCCTTTTCCCCACCCCACCCCCCAAGTTCGGGTGAAGGCCCAGGGCTCGCAGCCAACGTCGGGGCGGCA
GGCCCTGCCATAGCCTCAGGTTACTCATATATACTTTAGATTGATTTAAAACTTCATTTTTAATTTAAAA
GGATCTAGGTGAAGATCCTTTTTGATAATCTCATGACCAAAATCCCTTAACGTGAGTTTTCGTTCCACTG
AGCGTCAGACCCCGTAGAAAAGATCAAAGGATCTTCTTGAGATCCTTTTTTTCTGCGCGTAATCTGCTGC
TTGCAAACAAAAAAACCACCGCTACCAGCGGTGGTTTGTTTGCCGGATCAAGAGCTACCAACTCTTTTTC
CGAAGGTAACTGGCTTCAGCAGAGCGCAGATACCAAATACTGTCCTTCTAGTGTAGCCGTAGTTAGGCCA
CCACTTCAAGAACTCTGTAGCACCGCCTACATACCTCGCTCTGCTAATCCTGTTACCAGTGGCTGCTGCC
AGTGGCGATAAGTCGTGTCTTACCGGGTTGGACTCAAGACGATAGTTACCGGATAAGGCGCAGCGGTCGG
GCTGAACGGGGGGTTCGTGCACACAGCCCAGCTTGGAGCGAACGACCTACACCGAACTGAGATACCTACA
GCGTGAGCTATGAGAAAGCGCCACGCTTCCCGAAGGGAGAAAGGCGGACAGGTATCCGGTAAGCGGCAGG
GTCGGAACAGGAGAGCGCACGAGGGAGCTTCCAGGGGGAAACGCCTGGTATCTTTATAGTCCTGTCGGGT
TTCGCCACCTCTGACTTGAGCGTCGATTTTTGTGATGCTCGTCAGGGGGGCGGAGCCTATGGAAAAACGC
CAGCAACGCGGCCTTTTTACGGTTCCTGGCCTTTTGCTGGCCTTTTGCTCACATGTTCTTTCCTGCGTTA
TCCCCTGATTCTGTGGATAACCGTATTACCGCCATGCAT
